>Addgene plasmid #101865 | pKAM-GFP | depositor full sequence | sequence record 192972 | pKAM-GFP sequence 8070 bps
TGGAAGGGCTAATTCACTCCCAAAGAAGACAAGATATCCTTGATCTGTGGATCTACCACACACAAGGCTA
CTTCCCTGATTAGCAGAACTACACACCAGGGCCAGGGGTCAGATATCCACTGACCTTTGGATGGTGCTAC
AAGCTAGTACCAGTTGAGCCAGATAAGGTAGAAGAGGCCAATAAAGGAGAGAACACCAGCTTGTTACACC
CTGTGAGCCTGCATGGGATGGATGACCCGGAGAGAGAAGTGTTAGAGTGGAGGTTTGACAGCCGCCTAGC
ATTTCATCACGTGGCCCGAGAGCTGCATCCGGAGTACTTCAAGAACTGCTGATATCGAGCTTGCTACAAG
GGACTTTCCGCTGGGGACTTTCCAGGGAGGCGTGGCCTGGGCGGGACTGGGGAGTGGCGAGCCCTCAGAT
CCTGCATATAAGCAGCTGCTTTTTGCCTGTACTGGGTCTCTCTGGTTAGACCAGATCTGAGCCTGGGAGC
TCTCTGGCTAACTAGGGAACCCACTGCTTAAGCCTCAATAAAGCTTGCCTTGAGTGCTTCAAGTAGTGTG
TGCCCGTCTGTTGTGTGACTCTGGTAACTAGAGATCCCTCAGACCCTTTTAGTCAGTGTGGAAAATCTCT
AGCAGTGGCGCCCGAACAGGGACTTGAAAGCGAAAGGGAAACCAGAGGAGCTCTCTCGACGCAGGACTCG
GCTTGCTGAAGCGCGCACGGCAAGAGGCGAGGGGCGGCGACTGGTGAGTACGCCAAAAATTTTGACTAGC
GGAGGCTAGAAGGAGAGAGATGGGTGCGAGAGCGTCAGTATTAAGCGGGGGAGAATTAGATCGCGATGGG
AAAAAATTCGGTTAAGGCCAGGGGGAAAGAAAAAATATAAATTAAAACATATAGTATGGGCAAGCAGGGA
GCTAGAACGATTCGCAGTTAATCCTGGCCTGTTAGAAACATCAGAAGGCTGTAGACAAATACTGGGACAG
CTACAACCATCCCTTCAGACAGGATCAGAAGAACTTAGATCATTATATAATACAGTAGCAACCCTCTATT
GTGTGCATCAAAGGATAGAGATAAAAGACACCAAGGAAGCTTTAGACAAGATAGAGGAAGAGCAAAACAA
AAGTAAGACCACCGCACAGCAAGCGGCCGGCCGCTGATCTTCAGACCTGGAGGAGGAGATATGAGGGACA
ATTGGAGAAGTGAATTATATAAATATAAAGTAGTAAAAATTGAACCATTAGGAGTAGCACCCACCAAGGC
AAAGAGAAGAGTGGTGCAGAGAGAAAAAAGAGCAGTGGGAATAGGAGCTTTGTTCCTTGGGTTCTTGGGA
GCAGCAGGAAGCACTATGGGCGCAGCGTCAATGACGCTGACGGTACAGGCCAGACAATTATTGTCTGGTA
TAGTGCAGCAGCAGAACAATTTGCTGAGGGCTATTGAGGCGCAACAGCATCTGTTGCAACTCACAGTCTG
GGGCATCAAGCAGCTCCAGGCAAGAATCCTGGCTGTGGAAAGATACCTAAAGGATCAACAGCTCCTGGGG
ATTTGGGGTTGCTCTGGAAAACTCATTTGCACCACTGCTGTGCCTTGGAATGCTAGTTGGAGTAATAAAT
CTCTGGAACAGATTTGGAATCACACGACCTGGATGGAGTGGGACAGAGAAATTAACAATTACACAAGCTT
AATACACTCCTTAATTGAAGAATCGCAAAACCAGCAAGAAAAGAATGAACAAGAATTATTGGAATTAGAT
AAATGGGCAAGTTTGTGGAATTGGTTTAACATAACAAATTGGCTGTGGTATATAAAATTATTCATAATGA
TAGTAGGAGGCTTGGTAGGTTTAAGAATAGTTTTTGCTGTACTTTCTATAGTGAATAGAGTTAGGCAGGG
ATATTCACCATTATCGTTTCAGACCCACCTCCCAACCCCGAGGGGACCCGACAGGCCCGAAGGAATAGAA
GAAGAAGGTGGAGAGAGAGACAGAGACAGATCCATTCGATTAGTGAACGGATCTCGACGGTATCGCCTTT
AAAAGAAAAGGGGGGATTGGGGGGTACAGTGCAGGGGAAAGAATAGTAGACATAATAGCAACAGACATAC
AAACTAAAGAACTACAAAAACAAATTACAAAAATTCAAAATTTTCGGGTTTATTACAGGGACAGCAGAGA
TCCAGTTTATCGATGAGGCCCTTTCGTCTTCACTCGAGGTGCCCGTCAGTGGGCAGAGCGCACATCGCCC
ACAGTCCCCGAGAAGTTGGGGGGAGGGGTCGGCAATTGAACCGGTGCCTAGAGAAGGTGGCGCGGGGTAA
ACTGGGAAAGTGATGTCGTGTACTGGCTCCGCCTTTTTCCCGAGGGTGGGGGAGAACCGTATATAAGTGC
AGTAGTCGCCGTGAACGTTCTTTTTCGCAACGGGTTTGCCGCCAGAACACAGGTAAGTGCCGTGTGTGGT
TCCCGCGGGCCTGGCCTCTTTACGGGTTATGGCCCTTGCGTGCCTTGAATTACTTCCACCTGGCTGCAGT
ACGTGATTCTTGATCCCGAGCTTCGGGTTGGAAGTGGGTGGGAGAGTTCGAGGCCTTGCGCTTAAGGAGC
CCCTTCGCCTCGTGCTTGAGTTGAGGCCTGGCCTGGGCGCTGGGGCCGCCGCGTGCGAATCTGGTGGCAC
CTTCGCGCCTGTCTCGCTGCTTTCGATAAGTCTCTAGCCATTTAAAATTTTTGATGACCTGCTGCGACGC
TTTTTTTCTGGCAAGATAGTCTTGTAAATGCGGGCCAAGATCTGCACACTGGTATTTCGGTTTTTGGGGC
CGCGGGCGGCGACGGGGCCCGTGCGTCCCAGCGCACATGTTCGGCGAGGCGGGGCCTGCGAGCGCGGCCA
CCGAGAATCGGACGGGGGTAGTCTCAAGCTGGCCGGCCTGCTCTGGTGCCTGGCCTCGCGCCGCCGTGTA
TCGCCCCGCCCTGGGCGGCAAGGCTGGCCCGGTCGGCACCAGTTGCGTGAGCGGAAAGATGGCCGCTTCC
CGGCCCTGCTGCAGGGAGCTCAAAATGGAGGACGCGGCGCTCGGGAGAGCGGGCGGGTGAGTCACCCACA
CAAAGGAAAAGGGCCTTTCCGTCCTCAGCCGTCGCTTCATGTGACTCCACGGAGTACCGGGCGCCGTCCA
GGCACCTCGATTAGTTCTCGAGCTTTTGGAGTACGTCGTCTTTAGGTTGGGGGGAGGGGTTTTATGCGAT
GGAGTTTCCCCACACTGAGTGGGTGGAGACTGAAGTTAGGCCAGCTTGGCACTTGATGTAATTCTCCTTG
GAATTTGCCCTTTTTGAGTTTGGATCTTGGTTCATTCTCAAGCCTCAGACAGTGGTTCAAAGTTTTTTTC
TTCCATTTCAGGTGTCGTGAGGATCCGCGGCCGCGCCGGCTCTAGATCGCGAACGCGTGAATTCTACCGG
GTAGGGGAGGCGCTTTTCCCAAGGCAGTCTGGAGCATGCGCTTTAGCAGCCCCGCTGGGCACTTGGCGCT
ACACAAGTGGCCTCTGGCCTCGCACACATTCCACATCCACCGGTAGGCGCCAACCGGCTCCGTTCTTTGG
TGGCCCCTTCGCGCCACCTTCTACTCCTCCCCTAGTCAGGAAGTTCCCCCCCGCCCCGCAGCTCGCGTCG
TGCAGGACGTGACAAATGGAAGTAGCACGTCTCACTAGTACCCTCGCAGACGGACAGCGCCAGGGAGCAA
TGGCAGCGCGCCGACCGCGATGGGCTGTGGCCAATAGCGGCTGCTCAGCAGGGCGCGCCGAGAGCAGCGG
CCGGGAAGGGGCGGTGCGGGAGGCGGGGTGTGGGGCGGTAGTGTGGGCCCTGTTCCTGCCCGCGCGGTGT
TCCGCATTCTGCAAGCCTCCGGAGCGCACGTCGGCAGTCGGCTCCCTCGTTGACCGAATCACCGACCTCT
CTCCCCAGGGGGATCCACCGGTCGCCACCATGGTGAGCAAGGGCGAGGAGCTGTTCACCGGGGTGGTGCC
CATCCTGGTCGAGCTGGACGGCGACGTAAACGGCCACAAGTTCAGCGTGTCCGGCGAGGGCGAGGGCGAT
GCCACCTACGGCAAGCTGACCCTGAAGTTCATCTGCACCACCGGCAAGCTGCCCGTGCCCTGGCCCACCC
TCGTGACCACCCTGACCTACGGCGTGCAGTGCTTCAGCCGCTACCCCGACCACATGAAGCAGCACGACTT
CTTCAAGTCCGCCATGCCCGAAGGCTACGTCCAGGAGCGCACCATCTTCTTCAAGGACGACGGCAACTAC
AAGACCCGCGCCGAGGTGAAGTTCGAGGGCGACACCCTGGTGAACCGCATCGAGCTGAAGGGCATCGACT
TCAAGGAGGACGGCAACATCCTGGGGCACAAGCTGGAGTACAACTACAACAGCCACAACGTCTATATCAT
GGCCGACAAGCAGAAGAACGGCATCAAGGTGAACTTCAAGATCCGCCACAACATCGAGGACGGCAGCGTG
CAGCTCGCCGACCACTACCAGCAGAACACCCCCATCGGCGACGGCCCCGTGCTGCTGCCCGACAACCACT
ACCTGAGCACCCAGTCCGCCCTGAGCAAAGACCCCAACGAGAAGCGCGATCACATGGTCCTGCTGGAGTT
CGTGACCGCCGCCGGGATCACTCTCGGCATGGACGAGCTGTACAAGTAAAGCGGCCGCGTCGACGGGCCC
TCGACGGGCCCGCGGAATTCGAGCTCGGTACCTTTAAGACCAATGACTTACAAGGCAGCTGTAGATCTTA
GCCACTTTTTAAAAGAAAAGAGGGGACTGGAAGGGCTAATTCACTCCCAACGAAGACAAGATATCCTTGA
TCTGTGGATCTACCACACACAAGGCTACTTCCCTGATTAGCAGAACTACACACCAGGGCCAGGGGTCAGA
TATCCACTGACCTTTGGATGGTGCTACAAGCTAGTACCAGTTGAGCCAGATAAGGTAGAAGAGGCCAATA
AAGGAGAGAACACCAGCTTGTTACACCCTGTGAGCCTGCATGGGATGGATGACCCGGAGAGAGAAGTGTT
AGAGTGGAGGTTTGACAGCCGCCTAGCATTTCATCACGTGGCCCGAGAGCTGCATCCGGAGTACTTCAAG
AACTGCTGATATCGAGCTTGCTACAAGGGACTTTCCGCTGGGGACTTTCCAGGGAGGCGTGGCCTGGGCG
GGACTGGGGAGTGGCGAGCCCTCAGATCCTGCATATAAGCAGCTGCTTTTTGCCTGTACTGGGTCTCTCT
GGTTAGACCAGATCTGAGCCTGGGAGCTCTCTGGCTAACTAGGGAACCCACTGCTTAAGCCTCAATAAAG
CTTGCCTTGAGTGCTTCAAGTAGTGTGTGCCCGTCTGTTGTGTGACTCTGGTAACTAGAGATCCCTCAGA
CCCTTTTAGTCAGTGTGGAAAATCTCTAGCAGTAGTAGTTCATGTCATCTTATTATTCAGTATTTATAAC
TTGCAAAGAAATGAATATCAGAGAGTGAGAGGCCTTGACATTGCTAGCGTTTTACCGTCGACCTCTAGCT
AGAGCTTGGCGTAATCATGGTCATAGCTGTTTCCTGTGTGAAATTGTTATCCGCTCACAATTCCACACAA
CATACGAGCCGGAAGCATAAAGTGTAAAGCCTGGGGTGCCTAATGAGTGAGCTAACTCACATTAATTGCG
TTGCGCTCACTGCCCGCTTTCCAGTCGGGAAACCTGTCGTGCCAGCTGCATTAATGAATCGGCCAACGCG
CGGGGAGAGGCGGTTTGCGTATTGGGCGCTCTTCCGCTTCCTCGCTCACTGACTCGCTGCGCTCGGTCGT
TCGGCTGCGGCGAGCGGTATCAGCTCACTCAAAGGCGGTAATACGGTTATCCACAGAATCAGGGGATAAC
GCAGGAAAGAACATGTGAGCAAAAGGCCAGCAAAAGGCCAGGAACCGTAAAAAGGCCGCGTTGCTGGCGT
TTTTCCATAGGCTCCGCCCCCCTGACGAGCATCACAAAAATCGACGCTCAAGTCAGAGGTGGCGAAACCC
GACAGGACTATAAAGATACCAGGCGTTTCCCCCTGGAAGCTCCCTCGTGCGCTCTCCTGTTCCGACCCTG
CCGCTTACCGGATACCTGTCCGCCTTTCTCCCTTCGGGAAGCGTGGCGCTTTCTCATAGCTCACGCTGTA
GGTATCTCAGTTCGGTGTAGGTCGTTCGCTCCAAGCTGGGCTGTGTGCACGAACCCCCCGTTCAGCCCGA
CCGCTGCGCCTTATCCGGTAACTATCGTCTTGAGTCCAACCCGGTAAGACACGACTTATCGCCACTGGCA
GCAGCCACTGGTAACAGGATTAGCAGAGCGAGGTATGTAGGCGGTGCTACAGAGTTCTTGAAGTGGTGGC
CTAACTACGGCTACACTAGAAGAACAGTATTTGGTATCTGCGCTCTGCTGAAGCCAGTTACCTTCGGAAA
AAGAGTTGGTAGCTCTTGATCCGGCAAACAAACCACCGCTGGTAGCGGTTTTTTTGTTTGCAAGCAGCAG
ATTACGCGCAGAAAAAAAGGATCTCAAGAAGATCCTTTGATCTTTTCTACGGGGTCTGACGCTCAGTGGA
ACGAAAACTCACGTTAAGGGATTTTGGTCATGAGATTATCAAAAAGGATCTTCACCTAGATCCTTTTAAA
TTAAAAATGAAGTTTTAAATCAATCTAAAGTATATATGAGTAAACTTGGTCTGACAGTTACCAATGCTTA
ATCAGTGAGGCACCTATCTCAGCGATCTGTCTATTTCGTTCATCCATAGTTGCCTGACTCCCCGTCGTGT
AGATAACTACGATACGGGAGGGCTTACCATCTGGCCCCAGTGCTGCAATGATACCGCGAGACCCACGCTC
ACCGGCTCCAGATTTATCAGCAATAAACCAGCCAGCCGGAAGGGCCGAGCGCAGAAGTGGTCCTGCAACT
TTATCCGCCTCCATCCAGTCTATTAATTGTTGCCGGGAAGCTAGAGTAAGTAGTTCGCCAGTTAATAGTT
TGCGCAACGTTGTTGCCATTGCTACAGGCATCGTGGTGTCACGCTCGTCGTTTGGTATGGCTTCATTCAG
CTCCGGTTCCCAACGATCAAGGCGAGTTACATGATCCCCCATGTTGTGCAAAAAAGCGGTTAGCTCCTTC
GGTCCTCCGATCGTTGTCAGAAGTAAGTTGGCCGCAGTGTTATCACTCATGGTTATGGCAGCACTGCATA
ATTCTCTTACTGTCATGCCATCCGTAAGATGCTTTTCTGTGACTGGTGAGTACTCAACCAAGTCATTCTG
AGAATAGTGTATGCGGCGACCGAGTTGCTCTTGCCCGGCGTCAATACGGGATAATACCGCGCCACATAGC
AGAACTTTAAAAGTGCTCATCATTGGAAAACGTTCTTCGGGGCGAAAACTCTCAAGGATCTTACCGCTGT
TGAGATCCAGTTCGATGTAACCCACTCGTGCACCCAACTGATCTTCAGCATCTTTTACTTTCACCAGCGT
TTCTGGGTGAGCAAAAACAGGAAGGCAAAATGCCGCAAAAAAGGGAATAAGGGCGACACGGAAATGTTGA
ATACTCATACTCTTCCTTTTTCAATATTATTGAAGCATTTATCAGGGTTATTGTCTCATGAGCGGATACA
TATTTGAATGTATTTAGAAAAATAAACAAATAGGGGTTCCGCGCACATTTCCCCGAAAAGTGCCACCTGA
CGTCGACGGATCGGGAGATCAACTTGTTTATTGCAGCTTATAATGGTTACAAATAAAGCAATAGCATCAC
AAATTTCACAAATAAAGCATTTTTTTCACTGCATTCTAGTTGTGGTTTGTCCAAACTCATCAATGTATCT
TATCATGTCTGGATCAACTGGATAACTCAAGCTAACCAAAATCATCCCAAACTTCCCACCCCATACCCTA
TTACCACTGCCAATTACCTAGTGGTTTCATTTACTCTAAACCTGTGATTCCTCTGAATTATTTTCATTTT
AAAGAAATTGTATTTGTTAAATATGTACTACAAACTTAGTAGTTTTTAAAGAAATTGTATTTGTTAAATA
TGTACTACAAACTTAGTAGT
Features (pLannotate 1.2.2; 21 found; start..end, strand, type, name):
    377..634     +  LTR            5' LTR (truncated): truncated 5' long terminal repeat (LTR) from HIV-1
    681..806     +  misc_feature   HIV-1 Ψ: packaging signal of human immunodeficiency virus type 1
    790..1128    +  CDS            HIV-1 gag (fragment): gag protein from human immunodeficiency virus 1; gag
   1303..1536    +  misc_feature   RRE: The Rev response element (RRE) of HIV-1 allows for Rev-dependent mRNA export from the nucleus to the cytoplasm.
   1913..2013    +  CDS            Rev (fragment): human immunodeficiency virus 1 (HIV-1) Rev protein; rev; enhances nuclear export of unspliced and incompletely spliced viral mRNAs
   2028..2144    +  misc_feature   cPPT/CTS: central polypurine tract and central termination sequence of HIV-1
   2221..2432    +  promoter       EF-1α core promoter: core promoter for human elongation factor EF-1α
   2433..3371    +  intron         EF-1α intron A: intron upstream of the start codon of human EF-1α
   3633..3928    +  promoter       hPGK promoter (fragment): human phosphoglycerate kinase 1 promoter
   3950..4669    +  CDS            EGFP: the original enhanced GFP (Yang et al., 1996) mammalian codon-optimized
   4718..5116    +  CDS            nef (fragment): NEF_HV1BR - Experimental evidence at protein level: Swiss-Prot protein existence level 1. Extracellular Nef protein targets CD4(+) T-lymphocytes for apoptosis by interacting with CXCR4 surface receptors (PubMed:14990729). From Human immunodeficiency virus type 1 group M subtype B (isolate BRU/LAI) (HIV-1).
   5164..5421    +  LTR            5' LTR (truncated): truncated 5' long terminal repeat (LTR) from HIV-1
   5574..5590    -  protein_bind   lac operator: The lac repressor binds to the lac operator to inhibit transcription in E. coli. This inhibition can be relieved by adding lactose or isopropyl-β-D-thiogalactopyranoside (IPTG). lac repressor encoded by lacI
   5598..5628    -  promoter       lac promoter: promoter for the E. coli lac operon
   5643..5664    -  protein_bind   CAP binding site: CAP binding activates transcription in the presence of cAMP. E. coli catabolite activator protein
   5677..5769    -  CDS            lacI (fragment): lac repressor; lacI; The lac repressor binds to the lac operator to inhibit transcription in E. coli. This inhibition can be relieved by adding lactose or isopropyl-β-D-thiogalactopyranoside (IPTG).
   5952..6537    -  rep_origin     ori: high-copy-number ColE1/pMB1/pBR322/pUC origin of replication
   6708..7568    -  CDS            AmpR: β-lactamase; bla; confers resistance to ampicillin, carbenicillin, and related antibiotics
   7569..7673    -  promoter       AmpR promoter: bla
   7721..7855    +  polyA_signal   SV40 poly(A) signal: SV40 polyadenylation signal
   8070..329     +  CDS            nef (fragment) (across the origin): NEF_HV1BR - Experimental evidence at protein level: Swiss-Prot protein existence level 1. Extracellular Nef protein targets CD4(+) T-lymphocytes for apoptosis by interacting with CXCR4 surface receptors (PubMed:14990729). From Human immunodeficiency virus type 1 group M subtype B (isolate BRU/LAI) (HIV-1).
