>Addgene plasmid #101865 | pKAM-GFP | addgene full sequence | sequence record 211114 | Addgene NGS Result
GGTGGAGAGAGAGACAGAGACAGATCCATTCGATTAGTGAACGGATCTCGACGGTATCGCCTTTAAAAGA
AAAGGGGGGATTGGGGGGTACAGTGCAGGGGAAAGAATAGTAGACATAATAGCAACAGACATACAAACTA
AAGAATTACAAAAACAAATTACAAAAATTCAAAATTTTCGGGTTTATTACAGGGACAGCAGAGATCCAGT
TTATCGATGAGGCCCTTTCGTCTTCACTCGAGGTGCCCGTCAGTGGGCAGAGCGCACATCGCCCACAGTC
CCCGAGAAGTTGGGGGGAGGGGTCGGCAATTGAACCGGTGCCTAGAGAAGGTGGCGCGGGGTAAACTGGG
AAAGTGATGTCGTGTACTGGCTCCGCCTTTTTCCCGAGGGTGGGGGAGAACCGTATATAAGTGCAGTAGT
CGCCGTGAACGTTCTTTTTCGCAACGGGTTTGCCGCCAGAACACAGGTAAGTGCCGTGTGTGGTTCCCGC
GGGCCTGGCCTCTTTACGGGTTATGGCCCTTGCGTGCCTTGAATTACTTCCACCTGGCTGCAGTACGTGA
TTCTTGATCCCGAGCTTCGGGTTGGAAGTGGGTGGGAGAGTTCGAGGCCTTGCGCTTAAGGAGCCCCTTC
GCCTCGTGCTTGAGTTGAGGCCTGGCCTGGGCGCTGGGGCCGCCGCGTGCGAATCTGGTGGCACCTTCGC
GCCTGTCTCGCTGCTTTCGATAAGTCTCTAGCCATTTAAAATTTTTGATGACCTGCTGCGACGCTTTTTT
TCTGGCAAGATAGTCTTGTAAATGCGGGCCAAGATCTGCACACTGGTATTTCGGTTTTTGGGGCCGCGGG
CGGCGACGGGGCCCGTGCGTCCCAGCGCACATGTTCGGCGAGGCGGGGCCTGCGAGCGCGGCCACCGAGA
ATCGGACGGGGGTAGTCTCAAGCTGGCCGGCCTGCTCTGGTGCCTGGCCTCGCGCCGCCGTGTATCGCCC
CGCCCTGGGCGGCAAGGCTGGCCCGGTCGGCACCAGTTGCGTGAGCGGAAAGATGGCCGCTTCCCGGCCC
TGCTGCAGGGAGCTCAAAATGGAGGACGCGGCGCTCGGGAGAGCGGGCGGGTGAGTCACCCACACAAAGG
AAAAGGGCCTTTCCGTCCTCAGCCGTCGCTTCATGTGACTCCACGGAGTACCGGGCGCCGTCCAGGCACC
TCGATTAGTTCTCGAGCTTTTGGAGTACGTCGTCTTTAGGTTGGGGGGAGGGGTTTTATGCGATGGAGTT
TCCCCACACTGAGTGGGTGGAGACTGAAGTTAGGCCAGCTTGGCACTTGATGTAATTCTCCTTGGAATTT
GCCCTTTTTGAGTTTGGATCTTGGTTCATTCTCAAGCCTCAGACAGTGGTTCAAAGTTTTTTTCTTCCAT
TTCAGGTGTCGTGAGGATCCGCGGCCGCGCCGGCTCTAGATCGCGAACGCGTGAATTCTACCGGGTAGGG
GAGGCGCTTTTCCCAAGGCAGTCTGGAGCATGCGCTTTAGCAGCCCCGCTGGGCACTTGGCGCTACACAA
GTGGCCTCTGGCCTCGCACACATTCCACATCCACCGGTAGGCGCCAACCGGCTCCGTTCTTTGGTGGCCC
CTTCGCGCCACCTTCTACTCCTCCCCTAGTCAGGAAGTTCCCCCCCGCCCCGCAGCTCGCGTCGTGCAGG
ACGTGACAAATGGAAGTAGCACGTCTCACTAGTACCCTCGCAGACGGACAGCGCCAGGGAGCAATGGCAG
CGCGCCGACCGCGATGGGCTGTGGCCAATAGCGGCTGCTCAGCAGGGCGCGCCGAGAGCAGCGGCCGGGA
AGGGGCGGTGCGGGAGGCGGGGTGTGGGGCGGTAGTGTGGGCCCTGTTCCTGCCCGCGCGGTGTTCCGCA
TTCTGCAAGCCTCCGGAGCGCACGTCGGCAGTCGGCTCCCTCGTTGACCGAATCACCGACCTCTCTCCCC
AGGGGGATCCACCGGTCGCCACCATGGTGAGCAAGGGCGAGGAGCTGTTCACCGGGGTGGTGCCCATCCT
GGTCGAGCTGGACGGCGACGTAAACGGCCACAAGTTCAGCGTGTCCGGCGAGGGCGAGGGCGATGCCACC
TACGGCAAGCTGACCCTGAAGTTCATCTGCACCACCGGCAAGCTGCCCGTGCCCTGGCCCACCCTCGTGA
CCACCCTGACCTACGGCGTGCAGTGCTTCAGCCGCTACCCCGACCACATGAAGCAGCACGACTTCTTCAA
GTCCGCCATGCCCGAAGGCTACGTCCAGGAGCGCACCATCTTCTTCAAGGACGACGGCAACTACAAGACC
CGCGCCGAGGTGAAGTTCGAGGGCGACACCCTGGTGAACCGCATCGAGCTGAAGGGCATCGACTTCAAGG
AGGACGGCAACATCCTGGGGCACAAGCTGGAGTACAACTACAACAGCCACAACGTCTATATCATGGCCGA
CAAGCAGAAGAACGGCATCAAGGTGAACTTCAAGATCCGCCACAACATCGAGGACGGCAGCGTGCAGCTC
GCCGACCACTACCAGCAGAACACCCCCATCGGCGACGGCCCCGTGCTGCTGCCCGACAACCACTACCTGA
GCACCCAGTCCGCCCTGAGCAAAGACCCCAACGAGAAGCGCGATCACATGGTCCTGCTGGAGTTCGTGAC
CGCCGCCGGGATCACTCTCGGCATGGACGAGCTGTACAAGTAAAGCGGCCGCGTCGACGGGCCCTCGACG
GGCCCGCGGAATTCGAGCTCGGTACCTTTAAGACCAATGACTTACAAGGCAGCTGTAGATCTTAGCCACT
TTTTAAAAGAAAAGAGGGGACTGGAAGGGCTAATTCACTCCCAACGAAGACAAGATATCCTTGATCTGTG
GATCTACCACACACAAGGCTACTTCCCTGATTAGCAGAACTACACACCAGGGCCAGGGGTCAGATATCCA
CTGACCTTTGGATGGTGCTACAAGCTAGTACCAGTTGAGCCAGATAAGGTAGAAGAGGCCAATAAAGGAG
AGAACACCAGCTTGTTACACCCTGTGAGCCTGCATGGGATGGATGACCCGGAGAGAGAAGTGTTAGAGTG
GAGGTTTGACAGCCGCCTAGCATTTCATCACGTGGCCCGAGAGCTGCATCCGGAGTACTTCAAGAACTGC
TGATATCGAGCTTGCTACAAGGGACTTTCCGCTGGGGACTTTCCAGGGAGGCGTGGCCTGGGCGGGACTG
GGGAGTGGCGAGCCCTCAGATCCTGCATATAAGCAGCTGCTTTTTGCCTGTACTGGGTCTCTCTGGTTAG
ACCAGATCTGAGCCTGGGAGCTCTCTGGCTAACTAGGGAACCCACTGCTTAAGCCTCAATAAAGCTTGCC
TTGAGTGCTTCAAGTAGTGTGTGCCCGTCTGTTGTGTGACTCTGGTAACTAGAGATCCCTCAGACCCTTT
TAGTCAGTGTGGAAAATCTCTAGCAGTAGTAGTTCATGTCATCTTATTATTCAGTATTTATAACTTGCAA
AGAAATGAATATCAGAGAGTGAGAGGCCTTGACATTGCTAGCGTTTACCGTCGACCTCTAGCTAGAGCTT
GGCGTAATCATGGTCATAGCTGTTTCCTGTGTGAAATTGTTATCCGCTCACAATTCCACACAACATACGA
GCCGGAAGCATAAAGTGTAAAGCCTGGGGTGCCTAATGAGTGAGCTAACTCACATTAATTGCGTTGCGCT
CACTGCCCGCTTTCCAGTCGGGAAACCTGTCGTGCCAGCTGCATTAATGAATCGGCCAACGCGCGGGGAG
AGGCGGTTTGCGTATTGGGCGCTCTTCCGCTTCCTCGCTCACTGACTCGCTGCGCTCGGTCGTTCGGCTG
CGGCGAGCGGTATCAGCTCACTCAAAGGCGGTAATACGGTTATCCACAGAATCAGGGGATAACGCAGGAA
AGAACATGTGAGCAAAAGGCCAGCAAAAGGCCAGGAACCGTAAAAAGGCCGCGTTGCTGGCGTTTTTCCA
TAGGCTCCGCCCCCCTGACGAGCATCACAAAAATCGACGCTCAAGTCAGAGGTGGCGAAACCCGACAGGA
CTATAAAGATACCAGGCGTTTCCCCCTGGAAGCTCCCTCGTGCGCTCTCCTGTTCCGACCCTGCCGCTTA
CCGGATACCTGTCCGCCTTTCTCCCTTCGGGAAGCGTGGCGCTTTCTCATAGCTCACGCTGTAGGTATCT
CAGTTCGGTGTAGGTCGTTCGCTCCAAGCTGGGCTGTGTGCACGAACCCCCCGTTCAGCCCGACCGCTGC
GCCTTATCCGGTAACTATCGTCTTGAGTCCAACCCGGTAAGACACGACTTATCGCCACTGGCAGCAGCCA
CTGGTAACAGGATTAGCAGAGCGAGGTATGTAGGCGGTGCTACAGAGTTCTTGAAGTGGTGGCCTAACTA
CGGCTACACTAGAAGAACAGTATTTGGTATCTGCGCTCTGCTGAAGCCAGTTACCTTCGGAAAAAGAGTT
GGTAGCTCTTGATCCGGCAAACAAACCACCGCTGGTAGCGGTGGTTTTTTTGTTTGCAAGCAGCAGATTA
CGCGCAGAAAAAAAGGATCTCAAGAAGATCCTTTGATCTTTTCTACGGGGTCTGACGCTCAGTGGAACGA
AAACTCACGTTAAGGGATTTTGGTCATGAGATTATCAAAAAGGATCTTCACCTAGATCCTTTTAAATTAA
AAATGAAGTTTTAAATCAATCTAAAGTATATATGAGTAAACTTGGTCTGACAGTTACCAATGCTTAATCA
GTGAGGCACCTATCTCAGCGATCTGTCTATTTCGTTCATCCATAGTTGCCTGACTCCCCGTCGTGTAGAT
AACTACGATACGGGAGGGCTTACCATCTGGCCCCAGTGCTGCAATGATACCGCGAGACCCACGCTCACCG
GCTCCAGATTTATCAGCAATAAACCAGCCAGCCGGAAGGGCCGAGCGCAGAAGTGGTCCTGCAACTTTAT
CCGCCTCCATCCAGTCTATTAATTGTTGCCGGGAAGCTAGAGTAAGTAGTTCGCCAGTTAATAGTTTGCG
CAACGTTGTTGCCATTGCTACAGGCATCGTGGTGTCACGCTCGTCGTTTGGTATGGCTTCATTCAGCTCC
GGTTCCCAACGATCAAGGCGAGTTACATGATCCCCCATGTTGTGCAAAAAAGCGGTTAGCTCCTTCGGTC
CTCCGATCGTTGTCAGAAGTAAGTTGGCCGCAGTGTTATCACTCATGGTTATGGCAGCACTGCATAATTC
TCTTACTGTCATGCCATCCGTAAGATGCTTTTCTGTGACTGGTGAGTACTCAACCAAGTCATTCTGAGAA
TAGTGTATGCGGCGACCGAGTTGCTCTTGCCCGGCGTCAATACGGGATAATACCGCGCCACATAGCAGAA
CTTTAAAAGTGCTCATCATTGGAAAACGTTCTTCGGGGCGAAAACTCTCAAGGATCTTACCGCTGTTGAG
ATCCAGTTCGATGTAACCCACTCGTGCACCCAACTGATCTTCAGCATCTTTTACTTTCACCAGCGTTTCT
GGGTGAGCAAAAACAGGAAGGCAAAATGCCGCAAAAAAGGGAATAAGGGCGACACGGAAATGTTGAATAC
TCATACTCTTCCTTTTTCAATATTATTGAAGCATTTATCAGGGTTATTGTCTCATGAGCGGATACATATT
TGAATGTATTTAGAAAAATAAACAAATAGGGGTTCCGCGCACATTTCCCCGAAAAGTGCCACCTGACGTC
GACGGATCGGGAGATCAACTTGTTTATTGCAGCTTATAATGGTTACAAATAAAGCAATAGCATCACAAAT
TTCACAAATAAAGCATTTTTTTCACTGCATTCTAGTTGTGGTTTGTCCAAACTCATCAATGTATCTTATC
ATGTCTGGATCAACTGGATAACTCAAGCTAACCAAAATCATCCCAAACTTCCCACCCCATACCCTATTAC
CACTGCCAATTACCTGTGGTTTCATTTACTCTAAACCTGTGATTCCTCTGAATTATTTTCATTTTAAAGA
AATTGTATTTGTTAAATATGTACTACAAACTTAGTAGTTGGAAGGGCTAATTCACTCCCAAAGAAGACAA
GATATCCTTGATCTGTGGATCTACCACACACAAGGCTACTTCCCTGATTAGCAGAACTACACACCAGGGC
CAGGGGTCAGATATCCACTGACCTTTGGATGGTGCTACAAGCTAGTACCAGTTGAGCCAGATAAGGTAGA
AGAGGCCAATAAAGGAGAGAACACCAGCTTGTTACACCCTGTGAGCCTGCATGGGATGGATGACCCGGAG
AGAGAAGTGTTAGAGTGGAGGTTTGACAGCCGCCTAGCATTTCATCACGTGGCCCGAGAGCTGCATCCGG
AGTACTTCAAGAACTGCTGATATCGAGCTTGCTACAAGGGACTTTCCGCTGGGGACTTTCCAGGGAGGCG
TGGCCTGGGCGGGACTGGGGAGTGGCGAGCCCTCAGATCCTGCATATAAGCAGCTGCTTTTTGCCTGTAC
TGGGTCTCTCTGGTTAGACCAGATCTGAGCCTGGGAGCTCTCTGGCTAACTAGGGAACCCACTGCTTAAG
CCTCAATAAAGCTTGCCTTGAGTGCTTCAAGTAGTGTGTGCCCGTCTGTTGTGTGACTCTGGTAACTAGA
GATCCCTCAGACCCTTTTAGTCAGTGTGGAAAATCTCTAGCAGTGGCGCCCGAACAGGGACTTGAAAGCG
AAAGGGAAACCAGAGGAGCTCTCTCGACGCAGGACTCGGCTTGCTGAAGCGCGCACGGCAAGAGGCGAGG
GGCGGCGACTGGTGAGTACGCCAAAAATTTTGACTAGCGGAGGCTAGAAGGAGAGAGATGGGTGCGAGAG
CGTCAGTATTAAGCGGGGGAGAATTAGATCGCGATGGGAAAAAATTCGGTTAAGGCCAGGGGGAAAGAAA
AAATATAAATTAAAACATATAGTATGGGCAAGCAGGGAGCTAGAACGATTCGCAGTTAATCCTGGCCTGT
TAGAAACATCAGAAGGCTGTAGACAAATACTGGGACAGCTACAACCATCCCTTCAGACAGGATCAGAAGA
ACTTAGATCATTATATAATACAGTAGCAACCCTCTATTGTGTGCATCAAAGGATAGAGATAAAAGACACC
AAGGAAGCTTTAGACAAGATAGAGGAAGAGCAAAACAAAAGTAAGACCACCGCACAGCAAGCGGCCGGCC
GCTGATCTTCAGACCTGGAGGAGGAGATATGAGGGACAATTGGAGAAGTGAATTATATAAATATAAAGTA
GTAAAAATTGAACCATTAGGAGTAGCACCCACCAAGGCAAAGAGAAGAGTGGTGCAGAGAGAAAAAAGAG
CAGTGGGAATAGGAGCTTTGTTCCTTGGGTTCTTGGGAGCAGCAGGAAGCACTATGGGCGCAGCGTCAAT
GACGCTGACGGTACAGGCCAGACAATTATTGTCTGGTATAGTGCAGCAGCAGAACAATTTGCTGAGGGCT
ATTGAGGCGCAACAGCATCTGTTGCAACTCACAGTCTGGGGCATCAAGCAGCTCCAGGCAAGAATCCTGG
CTGTGGAAAGATACCTAAAGGATCAACAGCTCCTGGGGATTTGGGGTTGCTCTGGAAAACTCATTTGCAC
CACTGCTGTGCCTTGGAATGCTAGTTGGAGTAATAAATCTCTGGAACAGATTTGGAATCACACGACCTGG
ATGGAGTGGGACAGAGAAATTAACAATTACACAAGCTTAATACACTCCTTAATTGAAGAATCGCAAAACC
AGCAAGAAAAGAATGAACAAGAATTATTGGAATTAGATAAATGGGCAAGTTTGTGGAATTGGTTTAACAT
AACAAATTGGCTGTGGTATATAAAATTATTCATAATGATAGTAGGAGGCTTGGTAGGTTTAAGAATAGTT
TTTGCTGTACTTTCTATAGTGAATAGAGTTAGGCAGGGATATTCACCATTATCGTTTCAGACCCACCTCC
CAACCCCGAGGGGACCCGACAGGCCCGAAGGAATAGAAGAAGAA
Features (pLannotate 1.2.2; 21 found; start..end, strand, type, name):
     62..177     +  misc_feature   cPPT/CTS: central polypurine tract and central termination sequence of HIV-1 (lacking the first T)
    255..466     +  promoter       EF-1α core promoter: core promoter for human elongation factor EF-1α
    467..1405    +  intron         EF-1α intron A: intron upstream of the start codon of human EF-1α
   1667..1962    +  promoter       hPGK promoter (fragment): human phosphoglycerate kinase 1 promoter
   1984..2703    +  CDS            EGFP: the original enhanced GFP (Yang et al., 1996) mammalian codon-optimized
   2752..3150    +  CDS            nef (fragment): NEF_HV1BR - Experimental evidence at protein level: Swiss-Prot protein existence level 1. Extracellular Nef protein targets CD4(+) T-lymphocytes for apoptosis by interacting with CXCR4 surface receptors (PubMed:14990729). From Human immunodeficiency virus type 1 group M subtype B (isolate BRU/LAI) (HIV-1).
   3198..3455    +  LTR            5' LTR (truncated): truncated 5' long terminal repeat (LTR) from HIV-1
   3607..3623    -  protein_bind   lac operator: The lac repressor binds to the lac operator to inhibit transcription in E. coli. This inhibition can be relieved by adding lactose or isopropyl-β-D-thiogalactopyranoside (IPTG). lac repressor encoded by lacI
   3631..3661    -  promoter       lac promoter: promoter for the E. coli lac operon
   3676..3697    -  protein_bind   CAP binding site: CAP binding activates transcription in the presence of cAMP. E. coli catabolite activator protein
   3710..3802    -  CDS            lacI (fragment): lac repressor; lacI; The lac repressor binds to the lac operator to inhibit transcription in E. coli. This inhibition can be relieved by adding lactose or isopropyl-β-D-thiogalactopyranoside (IPTG).
   3985..4573    -  rep_origin     ori: high-copy-number ColE1/pMB1/pBR322/pUC origin of replication
   4744..5604    -  CDS            AmpR: β-lactamase; bla; confers resistance to ampicillin, carbenicillin, and related antibiotics
   5605..5709    -  promoter       AmpR promoter: bla
   5757..5891    +  polyA_signal   SV40 poly(A) signal: SV40 polyadenylation signal
   6058..6387    +  CDS            nef (fragment): NEF_HV1BR - Experimental evidence at protein level: Swiss-Prot protein existence level 1. Extracellular Nef protein targets CD4(+) T-lymphocytes for apoptosis by interacting with CXCR4 surface receptors (PubMed:14990729). From Human immunodeficiency virus type 1 group M subtype B (isolate BRU/LAI) (HIV-1).
   6435..6692    +  LTR            5' LTR (truncated): truncated 5' long terminal repeat (LTR) from HIV-1
   6739..6864    +  misc_feature   HIV-1 Ψ: packaging signal of human immunodeficiency virus type 1
   6848..7186    +  CDS            HIV-1 gag (fragment): gag protein from human immunodeficiency virus 1; gag
   7361..7594    +  misc_feature   RRE: The Rev response element (RRE) of HIV-1 allows for Rev-dependent mRNA export from the nucleus to the cytoplasm.
   7971..47      +  CDS            Rev (fragment) (across the origin): human immunodeficiency virus 1 (HIV-1) Rev protein; rev; enhances nuclear export of unspliced and incompletely spliced viral mRNAs
