[The description below was written by a language model from this plasmid's Addgene catalogue record and pLannotate feature annotations shown in this document.]
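Description:
pKAM-GFP is an empty lentiviral backbone for mammalian expression, derived from pLV-EF1a and about 8.0 to 8.1 kb in size (8,070 bp in the depositor sequence, 8,024 nt in the repository's sequencing result; both annotate with the same set and order of features). It is maintained in E. coli through a high-copy ColE1/pUC-type origin and selected with ampicillin via the β-lactamase gene. Remnants of the lac promoter/operator region and a lacI fragment in the bacterial portion are cloning-vector leftovers with no evident role.

The transfer cassette is bounded by two HIV-1 LTR elements, both annotated as truncated, each preceded by a stretch matching nef. Downstream of the upstream LTR lie the Ψ packaging signal with a partial gag sequence, the Rev response element for Rev-dependent nuclear export of the genomic RNA, and the cPPT/CTS, which aids nuclear import of the reverse-transcribed genome. The human EF-1α core promoter with its intron A follows and is intended to drive a gene of interest inserted by restriction cloning; no insert is present, and the record does not name the cloning sites. After this position, a human PGK promoter fragment independently drives EGFP, so transduced cells can be identified or sorted by green fluorescence regardless of the inserted gene. No WPRE is annotated, and there is no mammalian drug-selection marker: according to the depositor, the puromycin-T2A-BFP cassette of the parent vector was removed and replaced with PGK-GFP taken from another lentiviral plasmid. An SV40 poly(A) signal sits in the plasmid backbone, outside the LTR-bounded cassette and just upstream of the upstream LTR.

The vector is suited to constitutive expression of a cloned cDNA in lentivirally transduced mammalian cells with fluorescent tracking; packaging functions must be provided in trans.
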