Addgene plasmid #101865: pKAM-GFP
Purpose: (Empty Backbone) Lentiviral empty backbone, EGFP marker
Depositing lab: Archibald Perkins. Depositing organization: University of Rochester Medical Center.
Backbone
  Vector backbone: pLV-EF1a
  Backbone size (bp): 8070
  Vector type: Mammalian Expression, Lentiviral
  Promoter: Ef1a
Growth in bacteria
  Bacterial resistance: Ampicillin, 100 μg/mL
  Growth temperature: 37°C
  Growth strain: NEB Stable
  Copy number: Unknown
Gene/Insert
  Cloning method: Restriction Enzyme
Terms and licenses: Academic/Nonprofit Terms; Industry Terms: Not Available to Industry
Depositor comments: This is a modified version of pLV-EF1a-PGK-BFPT2aPuro (Addgene # ). The puro-T2a-BFP casette was cut out and replaced with PGK-GFP from plasmid EF.PGK.GFP (Addgene #17618).
How to cite: pKAM-GFP was a gift from Archibald Perkins (Addgene plasmid # 101865 ; http://n2t.net/addgene:101865 ; RRID:Addgene_101865)
